Addgene plasmid #171460: mYF
Purpose: Expresses mYF, a CiCE of NiCMM, in mammalian cells
Depositing lab: Takafumi Miyamoto. Depositing organization: University of Tsukuba. Publication: Rapid manipulation of mitochondrial morphology in a living cell with iCMM. Miyamoto T, Uosaki H, Mizunoe Y, Han SI, Goto S, Yamanaka D, Masuda M, Yoneyama Y, Nakamura H, Hattori N, Takeuchi Y, Ohno H, Sekiya M, Matsuzaka T, Hakuno F, Takahashi SI, Yahagi N, Ito K, Shimano H. Cell Rep Methods. 2021 Jul 22;1(4):100052. doi: 10.1016/j.crmeth.2021.100052. eCollection 2021 Aug 23. PubMed 35475143.
Backbone
  Vector backbone: pEYFP-C1 (modified)
  Backbone size w/o insert (bp): 4700
  Total vector size (bp): 5879
  Vector type: Mammalian Expression
Growth in bacteria
  Bacterial resistance: Kanamycin, 50 μg/mL
  Growth temperature: 37°C
  Growth strain: DH5alpha
  Copy number: High Copy
Gene/Insert
  Gene/Insert name: EYFP(A207K)-FKBP12 (alt name: mYF)
  Species: H. sapiens (human)
  Insert size (bp): 1179
  Promoter: CMV
  Cloning method: Restriction Enzyme; 5′ cloning site NheI (not destroyed); 3′ cloning site BamHI (not destroyed)
  Sequencing primers: 5′ CGGTGGGAGGTC; 3′ CCTCTACAAATGTGG
Terms and licenses: Academic/Nonprofit Terms; Industry Terms: Not Available to Industry
How to cite: mYF was a gift from Takafumi Miyamoto (Addgene plasmid # 171460 ; http://n2t.net/addgene:171460 ; RRID:Addgene_171460)
