[The description below was written by a language model from this plasmid's Addgene catalogue record and pLannotate feature annotations shown in this document.]
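Description:
mYF is a mammalian expression plasmid built on a modified pEYFP-C1 backbone. It encodes a fusion of monomeric yellow fluorescent protein, EYFP(A207K), to human FKBP12. The fusion is transcribed from the human cytomegalovirus immediate-early enhancer and promoter and terminated by an SV40 polyadenylation signal, with a residual multiple cloning site lying just downstream of the FKBP coding region. The A207K substitution weakens the tendency of EYFP to dimerise, so the fluorescent tag is less likely to drive self-association of the fusion.

The plasmid replicates in bacteria from a high-copy ColE1/pUC-type origin and also carries an f1 origin. A single NeoR/KanR (Tn5 aminoglycoside phosphotransferase) cassette sits behind tandem bacterial (bla) and SV40 early promoters and ends in an HSV TK poly(A) signal. It provides kanamycin selection in E. coli and can support G418 selection in mammalian cells.

The record describes mYF as a "CiCE of NiCMM", a component of the iCMM system for rapid manipulation of mitochondrial morphology in living cells, but it does not expand these abbreviations. FKBP12 is a standard module for chemically induced dimerisation, which fits a fluorescent, ligand-recruitable protein, although the partner construct and the ligand are not stated.

Two discrepancies should be noted. The automated annotation labels the FKBP segment as the F36V variant (DmrB), whereas the catalogue lists FKBP12 with no mutation, so this label may simply reflect a closest-match call. The sequenced record is also 5,112 nt long, shorter than the catalogued total of 5,879 bp.
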