Features (pLannotate 1.2.2; 15 found; start..end, strand, type, name):
     61..364     +  enhancer       CMV enhancer: human cytomegalovirus immediate early enhancer
    365..568     +  promoter       CMV promoter: human cytomegalovirus (CMV) immediate early promoter
    613..1329    +  CDS            mEYFP: mEYFP is a basic (constitutively fluorescent) yellow fluorescent protein published in 2002, derived from Aequorea victoria. It is reported to be a very rapidly-maturing monomer.
   1342..1662    +  CDS            DmrB: F36V mutant of FK506-binding protein FKBP12 binds synthetic ligands that do not bind wild-type FKBP
   1724..1776    +  misc_feature   MCS: multiple cloning site
   1793..1877    +  CDS            large T antigen (fragment): large T antigen from SV40 (simian virus 40)
   1900..2021    +  polyA_signal   SV40 poly(A) signal: SV40 polyadenylation signal
   2055..2483    -  rep_origin     f1 ori (sequence partly withheld): f1 bacteriophage origin of replication; arrow indicates direction of (+) strand synthesis
   2510..2614    +  promoter       AmpR promoter: bla
   2616..2973    +  promoter       SV40 promoter: SV40 enhancer and early promoter
   3008..3802    +  CDS            NeoR/KanR: aminoglycoside phosphotransferase from Tn5; aph(3')-II (or nptII); confers resistance to neomycin, kanamycin, and G418 (Geneticin®)
   3823..3975    +  CDS            ble (fragment): BLE_KLEPN - Experimental evidence at protein level: Swiss-Prot protein existence level 1. Binding protein with a strong affinity to the bleomycin family of antibiotics. Binds to CL990; an antimitotic-antibiotic compound. From Klebsiella pneumoniae.
   4034..4081    +  polyA_signal   HSV TK poly(A) signal: herpes simplex virus thymidine kinase polyadenylation signal (Cole and Stacy, 1985)
   4172..4188    -  polyA_signal   bGH poly(A) signal (fragment): bovine growth hormone polyadenylation signal
   4410..4998    +  rep_origin     ori: high-copy-number ColE1/pMB1/pBR322/pUC origin of replication
>Addgene plasmid #171460 | mYF | addgene full sequence | sequence record 338248 | Addgene NGS Result
TAGTTATTAATAGTAATCAATTACGGGGTCATTAGTTCATAGCCCATATATGGAGTTCCGCGTTACATAA
CTTACGGTAAATGGCCCGCCTGGCTGACCGCCCAACGACCCCCGCCCATTGACGTCAATAATGACGTATG
TTCCCATAGTAACGCCAATAGGGACTTTCCATTGACGTCAATGGGTGGAGTATTTACGGTAAACTGCCCA
CTTGGCAGTACATCAAGTGTATCATATGCCAAGTACGCCCCCTATTGACGTCAATGACGGTAAATGGCCC
GCCTGGCATTATGCCCAGTACATGACCTTATGGGACTTTCCTACTTGGCAGTACATCTACGTATTAGTCA
TCGCTATTACCATGGTGATGCGGTTTTGGCAGTACATCAATGGGCGTGGATAGCGGTTTGACTCACGGGG
ATTTCCAAGTCTCCACCCCATTGACGTCAATGGGAGTTTGTTTTGGCACCAAAATCAACGGGACTTTCCA
AAATGTCGTAACAACTCCGCCCCATTGACGCAAATGGGCGGTAGGCGTGTACGGTGGGAGGTCTATATAA
GCAGAGCTGGTTTAGTGAACCGTCAGATCCGCTAGCGCTACCGGTCGCCACCATGGTGAGCAAGGGCGAG
GAGCTGTTCACCGGGGTGGTGCCCATCCTGGTCGAGCTGGACGGCGACGTAAACGGCCACAAGTTCAGCG
TGTCCGGCGAGGGCGAGGGCGATGCCACCTACGGCAAGCTGACCCTGAAGTTCATCTGCACCACCGGCAA
GCTGCCCGTGCCCTGGCCCACCCTCGTGACCACCTTCGGCTACGGCCTGCAGTGCTTCGCCCGCTACCCC
GACCACATGAAGCAGCACGACTTCTTCAAGTCCGCCATGCCCGAAGGCTACGTCCAGGAGCGCACCATCT
TCTTCAAGGACGACGGCAACTACAAGACCCGCGCCGAGGTGAAGTTCGAGGGCGACACCCTGGTGAACCG
CATCGAGCTGAAGGGCATCGACTTCAAGGAGGACGGCAACATCCTGGGGCACAAGCTGGAGTACAACTAC
AACAGCCACAACGTCTATATCATGGCCGACAAGCAGAAGAACGGCATCAAGGTGAACTTCAAGATCCGCC
ACAACATCGAGGACGGCAGCGTGCAGCTCGCCGACCACTACCAGCAGAACACCCCCATCGGCGACGGCCC
CGTGCTGCTGCCCGACAACCACTACCTGAGCTACCAGTCCAAACTGAGCAAAGACCCCAACGAGAAGCGC
GATCACATGGTCCTGCTGGAGTTCGTGACCGCCGCCGGGATCACTCTCGGCATGGACGAGCTGTACAAGA
GTGCTGGTGGTGGAGTGCAGGTGGAAACCATCTCCCCAGGAGACGGGCGCACCTTCCCCAAGCGCGGCCA
GACCTGCGTGGTGCACTACACCGGGATGCTTGAAGATGGAAAGAAATTTGATTCCTCCCGGGACAGAAAC
AAGCCCTTTAAGTTTATGCTAGGCAAGCAGGAGGTGATCCGAGGCTGGGAAGAAGGGGTTGCCCAGATGA
GTGTGGGTCAGAGAGCCAAACTGACTATATCTCCAGATTATGCCTATGGTGCCACTGGGCACCCAGGCAT
CATCCCACCACATGCCACTCTCGTCTTCGATGTGGAGCTTCTAAAACTGGAAAGTGCTGGTGGTAGTGCT
GGTGGTAGTGCTGGTGGTAGTGCTGGTGGTAGTGCTGGTGGTCCTCGAGCTCAAGCTTCGAATTCTGCAG
TCGACGGTACCGCGGGCCCGGGATCCACCGGATCTAGATAACTGATCATAATCAGCCATACCACATTTGT
AGAGGTTTTACTTGCTTTAAAAAACCTCCCACACCTCCCCCTGAACCTGAAACATAAAATGAATGCAATT
GTTGTTGTTAACTTGTTTATTGCAGCTTATAATGGTTACAAATAAAGCAATAGCATCACAAATTTCACAA
ATAAAGCATTTTTTTCACTGCATTCTAGTTGTGGTTTGTCCAAACTCATCAATGTATCTTAAGGCGTAAA
TTGTAAGCGTTAATATTTTGTTAAAATTCGCGTTAAATTTTTGTTAAATCAGCTCATTTTTTAACCAATA
GGCCGAAATCGGCAAAATCCCTTATAAATCAAAAGAATAGACCGAGATAGGGT
[37 nt withheld, positions 2154-2190]
AAAGAACGTGGACTCCAACGTCAAAGG
[49 nt withheld, positions 2218-2266]
T
[91 nt withheld, positions 2268-2358]
G
[124 nt withheld, positions 2360-2483]
CAGGTGGCACTTTTCGGGGAAATGTGCGCGGAACCCCTATTTGTTTATTTTTCTAAATACATTCAAATAT
GTATCCGCTCATGAGACAATAACCCTGATAAATGCTTCAATAATATTGAAAAAGGAAGAGTCCTGAGGCG
GAAAGAACCAGCTGTGGAATGTGTGTCAGTTAGGGTGTGGAAAGTCCCCAGGCTCCCCAGCAGGCAGAAG
TATGCAAAGCATGCATCTCAATTAGTCAGCAACCAGGTGTGGAAAGTCCCCAGGCTCCCCAGCAGGCAGA
AGTATGCAAAGCATGCATCTCAATTAGTCAGCAACCATAGTCCCGCCCCTAACTCCGCCCATCCCGCCCC
TAACTCCGCCCAGTTCCGCCCATTCTCCGCCCCATGGCTGACTAATTTTTTTTATTTATGCAGAGGCCGA
GGCCGCCTCGGCCTCTGAGCTATTCCAGAAGTAGTGAGGAGGCTTTTTTGGAGGCCTAGGCTTTTGCAAA
GATCGATCAAGAGACAGGATGAGGATCGTTTCGCATGATTGAACAAGATGGATTGCACGCAGGTTCTCCG
GCCGCTTGGGTGGAGAGGCTATTCGGCTATGACTGGGCACAACAGACAATCGGCTGCTCTGATGCCGCCG
TGTTCCGGCTGTCAGCGCAGGGGCGCCCGGTTCTTTTTGTCAAGACCGACCTGTCCGGTGCCCTGAATGA
ACTGCAAGACGAGGCAGCGCGGCTATCGTGGCTGGCCACGACGGGCGTTCCTTGCGCAGCTGTGCTCGAC
GTTGTCACTGAAGCGGGAAGGGACTGGCTGCTATTGGGCGAAGTGCCGGGGCAGGATCTCCTGTCATCTC
ACCTTGCTCCTGCCGAGAAAGTATCCATCATGGCTGATGCAATGCGGCGGCTGCATACGCTTGATCCGGC
TACCTGCCCATTCGACCACCAAGCGAAACATCGCATCGAGCGAGCACGTACTCGGATGGAAGCCGGTCTT
GTCGATCAGGATGATCTGGACGAAGAGCATCAGGGGCTCGCGCCAGCCGAACTGTTCGCCAGGCTCAAGG
CGAGCATGCCCGACGGCGAGGATCTCGTCGTGACCCATGGCGATGCCTGCTTGCCGAATATCATGGTGGA
AAATGGCCGCTTTTCTGGATTCATCGACTGTGGCCGGCTGGGTGTGGCGGACCGCTATCAGGACATAGCG
TTGGCTACCCGTGATATTGCTGAAGAGCTTGGCGGCGAATGGGCTGACCGCTTCCTCGTGCTTTACGGTA
TCGCCGCTCCCGATTCGCAGCGCATCGCCTTCTATCGCCTTCTTGACGAGTTCTTCTGAGCGGGACTCTG
GGGTTCGAAATGACCGACCAAGCGACGCCCAACCTGCCATCACGAGATTTCGATTCCACCGCCGCCTTCT
ATGAAAGGTTGGGCTTCGGAATCGTTTTCCGGGACGCCGGCTGGATGATCCTCCAGCGCGGGGATCTCAT
GCTGGAGTTCTTCGCCCACCCTAGGGGGAGGCTAACTGAAACACGGAAGGAGACAATACCGGAAGGAACC
CGCGCTATGACGGCAATAAAAAGACAGAATAAAACGCACGGTGTTGGGTCGTTTGTTCATAAACGCGGGG
TTCGGTCCCAGGGCTGGCACTCTGTCGATACCCCACCGAGACCCCATTGGGGCCAATACGCCCGCGTTTC
TTCCTTTTCCCCACCCCACCCCCCAAGTTCGGGTGAAGGCCCAGGGCTCGCAGCCAACGTCGGGGCGGCA
GGCCCTGCCATAGCCTCAGGTTACTCATATATACTTTAGATTGATTTAAAACTTCATTTTTAATTTAAAA
GGATCTAGGTGAAGATCCTTTTTGATAATCTCATGACCAAAATCCCTTAACGTGAGTTTTCGTTCCACTG
AGCGTCAGACCCCGTAGAAAAGATCAAAGGATCTTCTTGAGATCCTTTTTTTCTGCGCGTAATCTGCTGC
TTGCAAACAAAAAAACCACCGCTACCAGCGGTGGTTTGTTTGCCGGATCAAGAGCTACCAACTCTTTTTC
CGAAGGTAACTGGCTTCAGCAGAGCGCAGATACCAAATACTGTTCTTCTAGTGTAGCCGTAGTTAGGCCA
CCACTTCAAGAACTCTGTAGCACCGCCTACATACCTCGCTCTGCTAATCCTGTTACCAGTGGCTGCTGCC
AGTGGCGATAAGTCGTGTCTTACCGGGTTGGACTCAAGACGATAGTTACCGGATAAGGCGCAGCGGTCGG
GCTGAACGGGGGGTTCGTGCACACAGCCCAGCTTGGAGCGAACGACCTACACCGAACTGAGATACCTACA
GCGTGAGCTATGAGAAAGCGCCACGCTTCCCGAAGGGAGAAAGGCGGACAGGTATCCGGTAAGCGGCAGG
GTCGGAACAGGAGAGCGCACGAGGGAGCTTCCAGGGGGAAACGCCTGGTATCTTTATAGTCCTGTCGGGT
TTCGCCACCTCTGACTTGAGCGTCGATTTTTGTGATGCTCGTCAGGGGGGCGGAGCCTATGGAAAAACGC
CAGCAACGCGGCCTTTTTACGGTTCCTGGCCTTTTGCTGGCCTTTTGCTCACATGTTCTTTCCTGCGTTA
TCCCCTGATTCTGTGGATAACCGTATTACCGCCATGCAT
