>Addgene plasmid #171460 | mYF | depositor partial sequence | sequence record 332481 | mYF
ATGGTGAGCAAGGGCGAGGAGCTGTTCACCGGGGTGGTGCCCATCCTGGTCGAGCTGGACGGCGACGTAA
ACGGCCACAAGTTCAGCGTGTCCGGCGAGGGCGAGGGCGATGCCACCTACGGCAAGCTGACCCTGAAGTT
CATCTGCACCACCGGCAAGCTGCCCGTGCCCTGGCCCACCCTCGTGACCACCTTCGGCTACGGCCTGCAG
TGCTTCGCCCGCTACCCCGACCACATGAAGCAGCACGACTTCTTCAAGTCCGCCATGCCCGAAGGCTACG
TCCAGGAGCGCACCATCTTCTTCAAGGACGACGGCAACTACAAGACCCGCGCCGAGGTGAAGTTCGAGGG
CGACACCCTGGTGAACCGCATCGAGCTGAAGGGCATCGACTTCAAGGAGGACGGCAACATCCTGGGGCAC
AAGCTGGAGTACAACTACAACAGCCACAACGTCTATATCATGGCCGACAAGCAGAAGAACGGCATCAAGG
TGAACTTCAAGATCCGCCACAACATCGAGGACGGCAGCGTGCAGCTCGCCGACCACTACCAGCAGAACAC
CCCCATCGGCGACGGCCCCGTGCTGCTGCCCGACAACCACTACCTGAGCTACCAGTCCAAACTGAGCAAA
GACCCCAACGAGAAGCGCGATCACATGGTCCTGCTGGAGTTCGTGACCGCCGCCGGGATCACTCTCGGCA
TGGACGAGCTGTACAAGAGTGCTGGTGGTGGAGTGCAGGTGGAAACCATCTCCCCAGGAGACGGGCGCAC
CTTCCCCAAGCGCGGCCAGACCTGCGTGGTGCACTACACCGGGATGCTTGAAGATGGAAAGAAATTTGAT
TCCTCCCGGGACAGAAACAAGCCCTTTAAGTTTATGCTAGGCAAGCAGGAGGTGATCCGAGGCTGGGAAG
AAGGGGTTGCCCAGATGAGTGTGGGTCAGAGAGCCAAACTGACTATATCTCCAGATTATGCCTATGGTGC
CACTGGGCACCCAGGCATCATCCCACCACATGCCACTCTCGTCTTCGATGTGGAGCTTCTAAAACTGGAA
AGTGCTGGTGGTAGTGCTGGTGGTAGTGCTGGTGGTAGTGCTGGTGGTAGTGCTGGTGGTCCTCGAGCTC
AAGCTTCGAATTCTGCAGTCGACGGTACCGCGGGCCCGGGATCCACCGGATCTAGATAA
